Addgene plasmid #184767: CIT1-2EGFP-ter-URA3
Purpose: Marker for yeast mitochondria. Integration of 2xGFP tag at CIT1 C terminus. Uses auxotrophic marker URA3(Candida albicans).
Depositing lab: Zhiping Xie. Depositing organization: Shanghai Jiao Tong University. Publication: Excess diacylglycerol at the endoplasmic reticulum disrupts endomembrane homeostasis and autophagy. Li D, Yang SG, He CW, Zhang ZT, Liang Y, Li H, Zhu J, Su X, Gong Q, Xie Z. BMC Biol. 2020 Aug 28;18(1):107. doi: 10.1186/s12915-020-00837-w. PubMed 32859196.
Backbone
  Vector backbone: UG72-2GFP
  Vector type: Yeast Expression
Growth in bacteria
  Bacterial resistance: Ampicillin, 100 μg/mL
  Growth temperature: 37°C
  Growth strain: DH5alpha
  Copy number: High Copy
Gene/Insert
  Gene/Insert name: CIT1
  Species: S. cerevisiae (budding yeast)
  Entrez Gene: CIT1 (a.k.a. YNR001C, LYS6)
  Tag / fusion protein: 2EGFP (C terminal on insert)
  Cloning method: Gibson Cloning
Terms and licenses: Academic/Nonprofit Terms; Industry Terms: Not Available to Industry
How to cite: CIT1-2EGFP-ter-URA3 was a gift from Zhiping Xie (Addgene plasmid # 184767 ; http://n2t.net/addgene:184767 ; RRID:Addgene_184767)
