[The description below was written by a language model from this plasmid's Addgene catalogue record and pLannotate feature annotations shown in this document.]
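Description:
CIT1-2EGFP-ter-URA3 is a yeast integrating plasmid built on the UG72-2GFP backbone. It is designed to tag the endogenous Saccharomyces cerevisiae CIT1 gene (mitochondrial citrate synthase) at its C terminus with two tandem copies of GFP, giving a fluorescent marker for mitochondria. In E. coli it is maintained through a high-copy ColE1/pUC-type origin and selected with ampicillin via the β-lactamase gene. No yeast replication origin (2μ or CEN/ARS) is annotated, which fits the stated integrative use. Residual backbone elements include T7 and SP6 promoters and small fragments of lacI, rop and bom.

The payload begins with a fragment of the CIT1 coding sequence. No yeast promoter is annotated upstream of it, so after homologous recombination at the chromosomal locus the fusion is presumably expressed from the native CIT1 promoter. The CIT1 fragment is followed by two GFP open reading frames, which the annotation software calls GFP (S65T) and the catalogue entry calls EGFP, and then by the ADH1 transcription terminator. Downstream is the selection cassette: a URA3 gene flanked by the Ashbya gossypii TEF promoter and terminator. The catalogue states that this marker is from Candida albicans, although the automated annotation matched it to the S. cerevisiae orthologue. URA3 allows selection of integrants by uracil prototrophy in ura3 strains.

Two loxP sites in the same orientation bracket the marker, one of them sitting within the annotated TEF promoter region. Cre recombinase should therefore be able to excise URA3 so the marker can be reused. An unannotated stretch of roughly 1 kb follows the second loxP site, and the record does not state its identity.
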