Features (pLannotate 1.2.2; 18 found; start..end, strand, type, name):
     33..1268    +  CDS            CIT1 (fragment): CISY1_YEAST - Also known as GLU3, LYS6. Experimental evidence at protein level: Swiss-Prot protein existence level 1. Specific citrate synthase with catalytic activity only with acetyl-CoA. From Saccharomyces cerevisiae (strain ATCC 204508 / S288c) (Baker's yeast).
   1320..2033    +  CDS            GFP (S65T): GFP (S65T) is a basic (constitutively fluorescent) green fluorescent protein published in 1995, derived from Aequorea victoria.
   2070..2783    +  CDS            GFP (S65T): GFP (S65T) is a basic (constitutively fluorescent) green fluorescent protein published in 1995, derived from Aequorea victoria.
   2807..2994    +  terminator     ADH1 terminator: S. cerevisiae ADH1; transcription terminator for the S. cerevisiae alcohol dehydrogenase 1 (ADH1) gene
   3069..3276    +  promoter       TEF promoter (fragment): Ashbya gossypii TEF promoter
   3277..3310    -  protein_bind   loxP: Cre-mediated recombination occurs in the 8-bp core sequence (GCATACAT). Cre recombinase
   3310..3446    +  promoter       TEF promoter (fragment): Ashbya gossypii TEF promoter
   3465..4253    +  CDS            URA3: PYRF_YEAST - Experimental evidence at protein level: Swiss-Prot protein existence level 1. From Saccharomyces cerevisiae (strain ATCC 204508 / S288c) (Baker's yeast).
   4265..4462    +  terminator     TEF terminator: Ashbya gossypii TEF terminator
   4516..4549    -  protein_bind   loxP: Cre-mediated recombination occurs in the 8-bp core sequence (GCATACAT). Cre recombinase
   5590..5608    -  promoter       T7 promoter: promoter for bacteriophage T7 RNA polymerase
   5630..5683    -  CDS            lacI (fragment): lac repressor; lacI; The lac repressor binds to the lac operator to inhibit transcription in E. coli. This inhibition can be relieved by adding lactose or isopropyl-β-D-thiogalactopyranoside (IPTG).
   5866..6454    -  rep_origin     ori: high-copy-number ColE1/pMB1/pBR322/pUC origin of replication
   6625..7485    -  CDS            AmpR: β-lactamase; bla; confers resistance to ampicillin, carbenicillin, and related antibiotics
   7486..7590    -  promoter       AmpR promoter: bla
   7685..7720    +  CDS            rop (fragment): Rop protein, which maintains plasmids at low copy number; rop
   7822..7873    +  misc_feature   bom (fragment): basis of mobility region from pBR322
   7936..9       +  promoter       SP6 promoter (across the origin): promoter for bacteriophage SP6 RNA polymerase
>Addgene plasmid #184767 | CIT1-2EGFP-ter-URA3 | addgene full sequence | sequence record 384004 | Addgene NGS Result
CACTATAGAACGCGGCCGCCAGCTGAAGCTTCGGTAAAACCGTTATTGGTGAAGTTCTTTTGGAGCAAGC
TTATGGTGGTATGAGAGGTATTAAAGGCCTTGTTTGGGAAGGTTCCGTGTTAGACCCCGAAGAAGGTATT
AGATTTAGGGGTCGTACTATTCCAGAAATTCAAAGGGAACTACCAAAGGCTGAGGGTAGTACAGAACCTT
TGCCAGAAGCTTTATTTTGGTTGCTTTTGACTGGTGAAATACCTACTGACGCTCAAGTTAAAGCCCTTTC
TGCTGATTTAGCTGCCAGATCAGAAATTCCAGAGCACGTTATCCAACTTTTAGATAGCCTCCCAAAAGAT
CTACATCCAATGGCGCAATTTTCTATTGCCGTGACTGCTTTAGAAAGCGAGTCTAAGTTTGCCAAAGCAT
ATGCTCAAGGTGTATCCAAGAAAGAATATTGGAGCTATACATTTGAAGATTCGTTAGATCTGCTGGGTAA
ATTACCTGTTATTGCTTCCAAAATTTATCGTAATGTGTTCAAGGATGGTAAAATTACTTCAACCGATCCT
AATGCTGACTATGGTAAAAATTTGGCCCAACTTTTGGGCTACGAAAACAAGGATTTTATTGACTTAATGA
GACTATATTTAACTATTCATTCTGATCATGAAGGTGGTAACGTTTCTGCCCATACTACACATTTAGTGGG
TTCTGCCTTATCTTCGCCATACTTATCTTTGGCCGCTGGTTTGAATGGTTTAGCTGGCCCATTACATGGT
CGTGCCAATCAAGAAGTTTTAGAATGGCTATTTAAATTGAGAGAAGAAGTGAAAGGTGACTATTCAAAAG
AAACAATTGAAAAGTACTTGTGGGATACTTTGAACGCAGGGAGAGTTGTTCCTGGTTATGGCCATGCGGT
TTTGAGAAAAACTGATCCTCGTTATACGGCTCAACGTGAATTCGCATTGAAACATTTCCCAGATTACGAG
TTATTTAAGTTGGTCTCCACCATTTATGAAGTTGCCCCAGGGGTTTTAACTAAGCATGGTAAAACTAAGA
ACCCATGGCCAAATGTTGATTCACATTCCGGTGTTTTATTGCAATACTATGGTCTAACTGAGGCTTCGTT
CTACACTGTATTGTTTGGTGTTGCCAGAGCTATTGGTGTGTTACCCCAATTAATCATCGATAGGGCTGTT
GGTGCTCCAATCGAAAGGCCAAAATCATTCTCCACCGAAAAATACAAGGAGTTGGTAAAGAAAATCGAAA
GTAAGAACGCTTCGTACGCTGCAGGTCGACGGATCGGTGACGGTGCTGGTTTAATTAACATGTCTAAAGG
TGAAGAATTATTCACTGGTGTTGTCCCAATTTTGGTTGAATTAGATGGTGATGTTAATGGTCACAAATTT
TCTGTCTCCGGTGAAGGTGAAGGTGATGCTACTTACGGTAAATTGACCTTAAAATTTATTTGTACTACTG
GTAAATTGCCAGTTCCATGGCCAACCTTAGTCACTACTTTAACTTATGGTGTTCAATGTTTTTCTAGATA
CCCAGATCATATGAAACAACATGACTTTTTCAAGTCTGCCATGCCAGAAGGTTATGTTCAAGAAAGAACT
ATTTTTTTCAAAGATGACGGTAACTACAAGACCAGAGCTGAAGTCAAGTTTGAAGGTGATACCTTAGTTA
ATAGAATCGAATTAAAAGGTATTGATTTTAAAGAAGATGGTAACATTTTAGGTCACAAATTGGAATACAA
CTATAACTCTCACAATGTTTACATCATGGCTGACAAACAAAAGAATGGTATCAAAGTTAACTTCAAAATT
AGACACAACATTGAAGATGGTTCTGTTCAATTAGCTGACCATTATCAACAAAATACTCCAATTGGTGATG
GTCCAGTCTTGTTACCAGACAACCATTACTTATCCACTCAATCTGCCTTATCCAAAGATCCAAACGAAAA
GAGAGACCACATGGTCTTGTTAGAATTTGTTACTGCTGCTGGTATTACCCATGGTATTGATGAATTGTAC
AAAATTCCAGTTCCAACGCGTGATCTAGAGAAGCCATTCATGTCTAAAGGTGAAGAATTATTCACTGGTG
TTGTCCCAATTTTGGTTGAATTAGATGGTGATGTTAATGGTCACAAATTTTCTGTCTCCGGTGAAGGTGA
AGGTGATGCTACTTACGGTAAATTGACCTTAAAATTTATTTGTACTACTGGTAAATTGCCAGTTCCATGG
CCAACCTTAGTCACTACTTTAACTTATGGTGTTCAATGTTTTTCTAGATACCCAGATCATATGAAACAAC
ATGACTTTTTCAAGTCTGCCATGCCAGAAGGTTATGTTCAAGAAAGAACTATTTTTTTCAAAGATGACGG
TAACTACAAGACCAGAGCTGAAGTCAAGTTTGAAGGTGATACCTTAGTTAATAGAATCGAATTAAAAGGT
ATTGATTTTAAAGAAGATGGTAACATTTTAGGTCACAAATTGGAATACAACTATAACTCTCACAATGTTT
ACATCATGGCTGACAAACAAAAGAATGGTATCAAAGTTAACTTCAAAATTAGACACAACATTGAAGATGG
TTCTGTTCAATTAGCTGACCATTATCAACAAAATACTCCAATTGGTGATGGTCCAGTCTTGTTACCAGAC
AACCATTACTTATCCACTCAATCTGCCTTATCCAAAGATCCAAACGAAAAGAGAGACCACATGGTCTTGT
TAGAATTTGTTACTGCTGCTGGTATTACCCATGGTATGGATGAATTATATAAATAAGGCGCGCCACTTCT
AAATAAGCGAATTTCTTATGATTTATGATTTTTATTATTAAATAAGTTATAAAAAAAATAAGTGTATACA
AATTTTAAAGTGACTCTTAGGTTTTAAAACGAAAATTCTTATTCTTGAGTAACTCTTTCCTGTAGGTCAG
GTTGCTTTCTCAGGTATAGTATGAGGTCGCTCTTATTGACCACACCTCTACCGGCAGATCCGCTAGGGAT
AACAGGGTAATATAGATCTGTTTAGCTTGCCTCGTCCCCGCCGGGTCACCCGGCCAGCGACATGGAGGCC
CAGAATACCCTCCTTGACAGTCTTGACGTGCGCAGCTCAGGGGCATGATGTGACTGTCGCCCGTACATTT
AGCCCATACATCCCCATGTATAATCATTTGCATCCATACATTTTGATGGCCGCACGGCGCGAAGCAAAAA
TTACGGCTCCTCGCTGCGGACCTGCGAGCAGGGAAACGCTCCCCTCACAGACGCGTATAACTTCGTATAA
TGTATGCTATACGAAGTTATTGAATTGTCCCCACGCCGCGCCCCTGTAGAGAAATATAAAAGGTTAGGAT
TTGCCACTGAGGTTCTTCTTTCATATACTTCCTTTTAAAATCTTGCTAGGATACAGTTCTCACATCACAT
CCGAACATAAACAACCATGACAGTCAACACTAAGACCTATAGTGAGAGAGCAGAAACTCATGCCTCACCA
GTAGCACAACGATTATTTCGATTAATGGAACTGAAGAAAACCAATTTATGTGCATCAATTGATGTTGATA
CCACTAAGGAATTCCTTGAATTAATTGATAAATTGGGTCCTTATGTATGCTTAATCAAGACTCATATTGA
TATAATCAATGATTTTTCCTATGAATCCACTATTGAACCATTATTAGAACTTTCACGTAAACATCAATTT
ATGATTTTTGAAGATAGAAAATTTGCTGATATTGGTAATACCGTGAAGAAACAATATATTGGTGGAGTTT
ATAAAATTAGTAGTTGGGCAGATATTACTAATGCTCATGGTGTCACTGGGAATGGAGTAGTTGAAGGATT
AAAACAGGGAGCTAAAGAAACCACCACCAACCAAGAGCCAAGAGGGTTATTGATGTTAGCTGAATTATCA
TCAGTGGGATCATTAGCATATGGAGAATATTCTCAAAAAACTGTTGAAATTGCTAAATCCGATAAGGAAT
TTGTTATTGGATTTATTGCCCAACGTGATATGGGTGGACAAGAAGAAGGATTTGATTGGCTTATTATGAC
ACCTGGAGTTGGATTAGATGATAAAGGTGATGGATTAGGACAACAATATAGAACTGTTGATGAAGTTGTT
AGCACTGGAACTGATATTATCATTGTTGGTAGAGGATTGTTTGGTAAAGGAAGAGATCCAGATATTGAAG
GTAAAAGGTATAGAGATGCTGGTTGGAATGCTTATTTGAAAAAGACTGGCCAATTATAATCAGTACTGAC
AATAAAAAGATTCTTGTTTTCAAGAACTTGTCATTTGTATAGTTTTTTTATATTGTAGTTGTTCTATTTT
AATCAAATGTTAGCGTGATTTATATTTTTTTTCGCCTCGACATCATCTGCCCAGATGCGAAGTTAAGTGC
GCAGAAAGTAATATCATGCGTCAATCGTATGTGAATGCTGGTCGCTATACTGCTGTCGATTCGATACTAA
CGCCGCCATCCAGTGTCGAAAACGAGCTCGAATTCATAACTTCGTATAATGTATGCTATACGAAGTTATA
TCGATGATATCAGATCCACTAGTGGCCTATGCGGCCGCGGCAGGGTATGCGACTATTCAAACACGTATTT
TCATATACGAATGAGTAGTTTATAATTTATATAAATATATATTACATAAGGAAATGGCTATGACTTCATG
ATTTTTACGCTTTGAGTCCCCTATGCCTACCGGTTATGTTATATACTTGGCAAATGATATCAATGAATAG
AAAACAAAATGCTCTTAAATTCCTGCAAAGCGCTTTCAAATCGAATTGTGGTGGGCTGGCGCGCTGATTT
AGCAGTAAAATCTAGCCTGTAGTCGATATACTACGTCAAGGTGTAACTAACGTTTATATGTATATGAACC
TGCAGAAGAAGCAAAATGACAAGGTTAATGCATCTTTATCTGTCCTAGAGTAGAAGATACACTAAAAAGT
TGATAAAGCGAATATAATATGGTCATGTGAAAAAAGCAATCTCATAAAATTTTCTCTTTTTCCTTTTTTT
CTTCTGTTCTTACCTCAAGATAAATGTCACTTTTATACTAATTAAAAGCAGTGTTTTATATTTCTACCAG
CAAGGTTTTGAGTTTAATCACATAAAACTAGGAGCAGGGTAGCATAAACCTGCTGTCTAATCCGTATTCA
TTCTTATCAGTCCAGCGCCGTTTGGGGCACTTTTAGTAAACAGTAACTTATACCACATTAATATAATTTC
TTAGTTCGGCATTTTTTTGCTAGGCGCCTAAACGCAGATATCCTTAAATACCAAATTTGAACGTTATTTT
ACTTTTCGGAAGACAAATACATAAATAAATTTTAACATTAATATATAAAAAAATAATAAAAAAATGTATA
TTTTTTAAAATGTTTTAAAATATTTTTAAAAAGCTGCACGTGACTAACTAGAACCATTTCACAACAACTC
AATTAATTGCGGCTTCACATCTACTTGCTTATAGGGAAGAAGTAAAGAGAATAATCCGATTTATTATAGG
GTTGCAAATTTTATGTGTACATTACTTTTTTCTTACATAGCCGCGGATCTGCCGGTCTCCCTATAGTGAG
TCGTATTAATTTCGATAAGCCAGGTTAACCTGCATTAATGAATCGGCCAACGCGCGGGGAGAGGCGGTTT
GCGTATTGGGCGCTCTTCCGCTTCCTCGCTCACTGACTCGCTGCGCTCGGTCGTTCGGCTGCGGCGAGCG
GTATCAGCTCACTCAAAGGCGGTAATACGGTTATCCACAGAATCAGGGGATAACGCAGGAAAGAACATGT
GAGCAAAAGGCCAGCAAAAGGCCAGGAACCGTAAAAAGGCCGCGTTGCTGGCGTTTTTCCATAGGCTCCG
CCCCCCTGACGAGCATCACAAAAATCGACGCTCAAGTCAGAGGTGGCGAAACCCGACAGGACTATAAAGA
TACCAGGCGTTTCCCCCTGGAAGCTCCCTCGTGCGCTCTCCTGTTCCGACCCTGCCGCTTACCGGATACC
TGTCCGCCTTTCTCCCTTCGGGAAGCGTGGCGCTTTCTCATAGCTCACGCTGTAGGTATCTCAGTTCGGT
GTAGGTCGTTCGCTCCAAGCTGGGCTGTGTGCACGAACCCCCCGTTCAGCCCGACCGCTGCGCCTTATCC
GGTAACTATCGTCTTGAGTCCAACCCGGTAAGACACGACTTATCGCCACTGGCAGCAGCCACTGGTAACA
GGATTAGCAGAGCGAGGTATGTAGGCGGTGCTACAGAGTTCTTGAAGTGGTGGCCTAACTACGGCTACAC
TAGAAGAACAGTATTTGGTATCTGCGCTCTGCTGAAGCCAGTTACCTTCGGAAAAAGAGTTGGTAGCTCT
TGATCCGGCAAACAAACCACCGCTGGTAGCGGTGGTTTTTTTGTTTGCAAGCAGCAGATTACGCGCAGAA
AAAAAGGATCTCAAGAAGATCCTTTGATCTTTTCTACGGGGTCTGACGCTCAGTGGAACGAAAACTCACG
TTAAGGGATTTTGGTCATGAGATTATCAAAAAGGATCTTCACCTAGATCCTTTTAAATTAAAAATGAAGT
TTTAAATCAATCTAAAGTATATATGAGTAAACTTGGTCTGACAGTTACCAATGCTTAATCAGTGAGGCAC
CTATCTCAGCGATCTGTCTATTTCGTTCATCCATAGTTGCCTGACTCCCCGTCGTGTAGATAACTACGAT
ACGGGAGGGCTTACCATCTGGCCCCAGTGCTGCAATGATACCGCGAGACCCACGCTCACCGGCTCCAGAT
TTATCAGCAATAAACCAGCCAGCCGGAAGGGCCGAGCGCAGAAGTGGTCCTGCAACTTTATCCGCCTCCA
TCCAGTCTATTAATTGTTGCCGGGAAGCTAGAGTAAGTAGTTCGCCAGTTAATAGTTTGCGCAACGTTGT
TGCCATTGCTACAGGCATCGTGGTGTCACGCTCGTCGTTTGGTATGGCTTCATTCAGCTCCGGTTCCCAA
CGATCAAGGCGAGTTACATGATCCCCCATGTTGTGCAAAAAAGCGGTTAGCTCCTTCGGTCCTCCGATCG
TTGTCAGAAGTAAGTTGGCCGCAGTGTTATCACTCATGGTTATGGCAGCACTGCATAATTCTCTTACTGT
CATGCCATCCGTAAGATGCTTTTCTGTGACTGGTGAGTACTCAACCAAGTCATTCTGAGAATAGTGTATG
CGGCGACCGAGTTGCTCTTGCCCGGCGTCAATACGGGATAATACCGCGCCACATAGCAGAACTTTAAAAG
TGCTCATCATTGGAAAACGTTCTTCGGGGCGAAAACTCTCAAGGATCTTACCGCTGTTGAGATCCAGTTC
GATGTAACCCACTCGTGCACCCAACTGATCTTCAGCATCTTTTACTTTCACCAGCGTTTCTGGGTGAGCA
AAAACAGGAAGGCAAAATGCCGCAAAAAAGGGAATAAGGGCGACACGGAAATGTTGAATACTCATACTCT
TCCTTTTTCAATATTATTGAAGCATTTATCAGGGTTATTGTCTCATGAGCGGATACATATTTGAATGTAT
TTAGAAAAATAAACAAATAGGGGTTCCGCGCACATTTCCCCGAAAAGTGCCACCTGACGTCTAAGAAACC
ATTATTATCATGACATTAACCTATAAAAATAGGCGTATCACGAGGCCCTTTCGTCTCGCGCGTTTCGGTG
ATGACGGTGAAAACCTCTGACACATGCAGCTCCCGGAGACGGTCACAGCTTGTCTGTAAGCGGATGCCGG
GAGCAGACAAGCCCGTCAGGGCGCGTCAGCGGGTGTTGGCGGGTGTCGGGGCTGGCTTAACTATGCGGCA
TCAGAGCAGATTGTACTGAGAGTGCACCATATGGACATATTGTCGTTAGAACGCGGCTACAATTAATACA
TAACCTTATGTATCATACACATACGATTTAGGTGA
